>Addgene plasmid #236023 | DNM1L-P2 | addgene full sequence | sequence record 468439 | Addgene NGS Result
TTGAAATCCTTTTTTTCTGCGCGTAATCTGCTGCTTGCAAACAAAAAAACCACCGCTACCAGCGGTGGTT
TGTTTGCCGGATCAAGAGCTACCAACTCTTTTTCCGAAGGTAACTGGCTTCAGCAGAGCGCAGATACCAA
ATACTGTCCTTCTAGTGTAGCCGTAGTTAGGCCACCACTTCAAGAACTCTGTAGCACCGCCTACATACCT
CGCTCTGCTAATCCTGTTACCAGTGGCTGCTGCCAGTGGCGATAAGTCGTGTCTTACCGGGTTGGACTCA
AGACGATAGTTACCGGATAAGGCGCAGCGGTCGGGCTGAACGGGGGGTTCGTGCACACAGCCCAGCTTGG
AGCGAACGACCTACACCGAACTGAGATACCTACAGCGTGAGCTATGAGAAAGCGCCACGCTTCCCGAAGG
GAGAAAGGCGGACAGGTATCCGGTAAGCGGCAGGGTCGGAACAGGAGAGCGCACGAGGGAGCTTCCAGGG
GGAAACGCCTGGTATCTTTATAGTCCTGTCGGGTTTCGCCACCTCTGACTTGAGCGTCGATTTTTGTGAT
GCTCGTCAGGGGGGCGGAGCCTATGGAAAAACGCCAGCAACGCGGCCTTTTTACGGTTCCTGGCCTTTTG
CTGGCCTTTTGCTCACATGTTCTTTCCTGCGTTATCCCCTGATTCTGTGGATAACCGTATTACCGCCTTT
GAGTGAGCTGATACCGGTTGGGCGTCGCTTGGTCGGTCATTTCGAATTACCAATGCTTAATCAGTGAGGC
ACCTATCTCAGCGATCTGTCTATTTCGTTCATCCATAGTTGCCTGACTCCCCGTCGTGTAGATAACTACG
ATACGGGAGGGCTTACCATCTGGCCCCAGTGCTGCAATGATACCGCGAGACCCACGCTCACCGGCTCCAG
ATTTATCAGCAATAAACCAGCCAGCCGGAAGGGCCGAGCGCAGAAGTGGTCCTGCAACTTTATCCGCCTC
CATCCAGTCTATTAATTGTTGCCGGGAAGCTAGAGTAAGTAGTTCGCCAGTTAATAGTTTGCGCAACGTT
GTTGCCATTGCTACAGGCATCGTGGTGTCACGCTCGTCGTTTGGTATGGCTTCATTCAGCTCCGGTTCCC
AACGATCAAGGCGAGTTACATGATCCCCCATGTTGTGCAAAAAAGCGGTTAGCTCCTTCGGTCCTCCGAT
AGTTGTCAGAAGTAAGTTGGCCGCAGTGTTATCACTCATGGTTATGGCAGCACTGCATAATTCTCTTACT
GTCATGCCATCCGTAAGATGCTTTTCTGTGACTGGTGAGTACTCAACCAAGTCATTCTGAGAATAGTGTA
TGCGGCGACCGAGTTGCTCTTGCCCGGCGTCAATACGGGATAATACCGCGCCACATAGCAGAACTTTGAA
AGTGCTCATCATTGGAAAACGTTCTTCGGGGCGAAAACTCTCAAGGATCTTACCGCTGTTGAGATCCAGT
TCGATGTAACCCACTCGTGCACCCAACTGATCTTCAGCATCTTTTACTTTCACCAGCGTTTCTGGGTGAG
CAAAAACAGGAAGGCAAAATGCCGCAAAAAAGGGAATAAGGGCGACACGGAAATGTTGAATACTCATACT
CTTCCTTTTTCAATATTATTGAAGCATTTATCAGGGTTATTGTCTCATGAGCGGATACATATTTGAATGT
ATTTAGAAAAATAAACAAATAGGGGTTCCGCGCACATTTCCCCGAAAAGTGCCACCTGACGTCTAAGAAA
CCATTACGTAGAAAGCCAGTCCGCAGAAACGGTGCTGACCCCGGATGAATGTCAGCTACTGGGCTATCTG
GACAAGGGAAAACGCAAGCGCAAAGAGGATCCTTATCGCTATCGATTCACACAAAAAACCAACACACAGA
TGTAATGAAAATAAAGATATTTTATTGCGGCCATCGTGATGGCAGGTTGGGCGTCGCTTGGTCGGTCATT
TCGAACCCCAGAGTCCCGCTCAGAAGAACTCGTCAAGAAGGCGATAGAAGGCGATGCGCTGCGAATCGGG
AGCGGCGATACCGTAAAGCACGAGGAAGCGGTCAGCCCATTCGCCGCCAAGCTCTTCAGCAATATCACGG
GTAGCCAACGCTATGTCCTGATAGCGGTCCGCCACACCCAGCCGGCCACAGTCGATGAATCCAGAAAAGC
GGCCATTTTCCACCATGATATTCGGCAAGCAGGCATCGCCATGGGTCACGACGAGATCCTCGCCGTCGGG
CATGCGCGCCTTGAGCCTGGCGAACAGTTCGGCTGGCGCGAGCCCCTGATGCTCTTCGTCCAGATCATCC
TGATCGACAAGACCGGCTTCCATCCGAGTACGTGCTCGCTCGATGCGATGTTTCGCTTGGTGGTCGAATG
GGCAGGTAGCCGGATCAAGCGTATGCAGCCGCCGCATTGCATCAGCCATGATGGATACTTTCTCGGCAGG
AGCAAGGTGAGATGACAGGAGATCCTGCCCCGGCACTTCGCCCAATAGCAGCCAGTCCCTTCCCGCTTCA
GTGACAACGTCGAGCACAGCTGCGCAAGGAACGCCCGTCGTGGCCAGCCACGATAGCCGCGCTGCCTCGT
CCTGCAGTTCATTCAGGGCACCGGACAGGTCGGTCTTGACAAAAAGAACCGGGCGCCCCTGCGCTGACAG
CCGGAACACGGCGGCATCAGAGCAGCCGATTGTCTGTTGTGCCCAGTCATAGCCGAATAGCCTCTCCACC
CAAGCGGCCGGAGAACCTGCGTGCAATCCATCTTGTTCAATCCCTCCGGAGCCTCCGCCACCTGATCCGC
CACCTCCGCTCCCACCACCGGTCTGCTCGTTCTTCAGCACGCGCTCCACGAAGCTCTTGATGTACTTACC
CATTTCATCTGGAGCGTCCTCCTGGCTGAAGTGGAGGCCCTTCACCTTCACGAACTCGGTGTTAGGGAAC
TTCTTAGCTCCCTCGACAATAGCGTTGGAAAAGAACCCAGGGTCGGACTCGATGAACATCTTAGGCAGAT
CGTCGCTGGCCCGAAGGTAGGCGTTGTAGTTGCGGACAATCTGGACGACGTCGGGCTTGCCTCCCTTAAC
GAGAGGGATCTCGCGAGGCCAGGAGAGGGTAGGCCGTCTAACCTCGCCCTTCTCCTTGAATGGCTCCAGG
TAGGCAGCGAACTCCTCAGGCTCCAGTTTCCGCATGATCTTGCTTGGGAGCATGGTCTCGACGAAGAAGT
TATTCTCAAGCACCATTTTCTCGCCCTCTTCGCTCTTGATCAGGGCGATATCCTCCTCGATGTCAGGCCA
CTCGTCCCAGGACTCGATCACGTCCACGACACTCTCAGCATGGACGATGGCCTTGATCTTGTCTTGGTGC
TCGTAGGAGTAGTGAAAGGCCAGACAAGCCCCCCAGTCGTGGCCCACAAAGATGATTTTCTTTGGAAGGT
TCAGCAGCTCGAACCAAGCGGTGAGGTACTTGTAGTGATCCAGGAGGCGATATGAGCCATTCCCGCTCTT
GCCGGACTTACCCATTCCGATCAGATCAGGGATGATGCATCTAGCCACGGGCTCGATGTGAGGCACGACG
TGCCTCCACAGGTAGCTGGAGGCAGCGTTACCATGCAGAAAAATCACGGCGTTCTCGGCGTGCTTCTCGG
AATCATAGTAGTTGATGAAGGAGTCCAGCACGTTCATTTGCTTGCAGCGAGCCCACCACTGAGGCCCAGT
GATCATGCGTTTGCGTTGCTCGGGGTCGTACACCTTGGAAGCCATGGTGGCTCCAGCCTTTGGTTCGAGA
CTGTTGTGTCAGAAGAATCAAGCTTTTTGCAAAAGCCTAGGCCTCCAAAAAAGCCTCCTCACTACTTCTG
GAATAGCTCAGAGGCCGAGGCGGCCTCGGCCTCTGCATAAATAAAAAAAATTAGTCAGCCATGGGGCGGA
GAATGGGCGGAACTGGGCGGAGTTAGGGGCGGGATGGGCGGAGTTAGGGGCGGGACTATGGTTGCTGACT
AATTGAGATGCATGCTTTGCATACTTCTGCCTGCTGGGGAGCCTGGGGACTTTCCACACCTGGTTGCTGA
CTAATTGAGATGCATGCTTTGCATACTTCTGCCTGCTGGGGAGCCTGGGGACTTTCCACACCCTAACTGA
CACACATTCCACAGCTGGTTCTTTCCGCCTCAGAAGGTACCTAACCAAGTTCCTCTTTCAGAGGTTATTT
CAGGCCATGGTGCTGCGCAGATCCGCGTATGCGGTGTGAAATACCGCACAGATGCGTAAGGAGAAAATAC
CGCATCAGGAAATTGTAAGCGTTAATATTTTGTTAAAATTCGATTTTACCACATTTGTAGAGGTTTTACT
TGCTTAAAAAAACCTCCCACATCTCCCCCTGAACCTGAAACATAAAATGAATGCAATTGTTGTTGTTAAC
TTGTTTATTGCAGCTTATAATGGTTACAAATAAAGCAATAGCATCACAAATTTCACAAATAAAGCATTTT
TTTCACTGCATTCTAGTTGTGGTTTGTCCAAACTCATCAATGTATCTTATCATGTCTGCTCGAAGCGGCC
GCCCCAAGGGGTTATGCTAGTTATTGCTCAGCGGTGGCAGCAGCCAACTCAGCTTCCTTTCGGGCTTTGT
TAGCAGCCGGATCAGCTTGCATGCCTGCAGGTCGACTATGCGCCACCACGCCCGGCCAATTTTGTATTTT
TAGTAGAGACGGGGTTTCTCCATGTTGGTCAAGCTGGTCTCCAACTCCCAACCTCAGGTGATCCACCTGC
CTCGGCCTCCCAAAGTGCTGGGATTACAGGCGTGTGCCACCACGCCCAGCCTTGGGTGTTTTTCTTTCAG
CTCCTCCAGTACTTTCATACTATTCTAATAAATATATTTTGTTGGTATGAAGCTATGAAGCAAAAGTAGC
TATTACCAATGCATACATACAGTACACTGGTTTTAAGTTCCACCTCAAAGTGAATCTTAGAGCCTGGTGT
AAGTGCTCCACTTTAGAGATGTACCTTAATTACTACTGTATTTGCAAATTAAGGGAAATTTAGGTCATCA
TTTGATTTTCTGAAATCTAAAAGGAACTGACCATCATTACCAAGTCTTTCTAGATAATCAAGGGTAGATG
GCTGTTTTTAATGTAGGAATTAATGTAGGCATTCCTGCTTTCAGGTTTAAGTATGAATCAAAGCATATTT
TAATTTGCTAGTGCAAATGGACCCAGAATTGGAAGGGCTATGTAACTACACAGTATGCACACCACAGCCA
TGTCAGTGTCACAGATCCTCTTGTGCATTCAGCTTTCTTAAAAACACATCAAAGGCTGCAAAGAAGCTCA
GAAAAAACTAAATTGAAGGACAGGTGGAATACAATGACTCTATGTGAGGAACTTGCCAACTCACATCTTT
CAAAGCCAGATCAGCTTATATAGTACATGCATTATAGTCATATGAAATGTTGTCTTGGTGCTTTCTTCTT
GGAGGACTATGGCAGCAGCTTTAAGACTACTAACAAAGATTATTACACAGGTCATCTTATCCACAGGCAA
ACTGCTTTGCACAACTAGAACATTAACAGTTGTTTTTAAGTTAAGTTCAGATGAAACTGTCACAAGACAG
ACTTGATGTATTTTATATATACTGGGAAACTTTAGAAACAGCCATTTATTATTTGGATTAAATGTGTGAT
GTGTTCTGCAATTTGGAATACACTTTTCAGTTTATGGCCAGTCTCCACATGAGCAGATTCATACCATTGC
AATACACAGGAGTTCATAAATAAGATTCTACTCAGGTAGGCAGTAACTAGCAAGTTTTGAGTCAACAAAG
TCTCAGTATTACATAGTTCTCTACTCGAGGCTAGCGAGCTCGTTTAAACAACTAGAATTACACGGCGATC
TTGCCGCCCTTCTTGGCCTTAATGAGAATCTCGCGGATCTTGCGGGCGTCCAACTTGCCGGTCAGTCCTT
TAGGCACCTCGTCCACGAACACAACACCACCGCGCAGCTTCTTGGCGGTTGTAACCTGGCTGGCCACATA
GTCCACGATCTCCTTCTCGGTCATGGTTTTACCGTGTTCCAGCACGACGACTGCGGCGGGCAGCTCGCCG
GCATCGTCGTCGGGCAGGCCGGCGACCCCGGCGTCGAAGATGTTGGGGTGTTGCAGCAGGATGCTCTCCA
GTTCGGCTGGGGCTACCTGGTAGCCCTTGTATTTGATCAGGCTCTTCAGCCGGTCCACGATGAAGAAGTG
CTCGTCCTCGTCCCAGTAGGCGATGTCGCCGCTGTGCAGCCAGCCGTCCTTGTCGATGAGAGCGTTTGTA
GCCTCGGGGTTGTTAACGTAGCCGCTCATGATCATGGGGCCACGGACGCACAGCTCGCCGCGCTGGTTCA
CACCCAGTGTCTTACCGGTGTCCAAGTCCACCACCTTAGCCTCGAAGAAGGGCACCACCTTGCCTACTGC
GCCAGGCTTGTCGTCCCCTTCGGGGGTGATCAGAATGGCGCTGGTTGTTTCTGTCAGGCCGTAGCCCTGG
CGGATGCCTGGTAGGTGGAAGCGTTTGGCCACGGCCTCACCTACCTCCTTGCTGAGCGGCGCCCCGCCGC
TGGCGATCTCGTGCAAGTTGCTTAGGTCGTACTTGTCGATGAGAGTGCTCTTAGCGAAGAAGCTAAATAG
TGTGGGCACCAGCAGGGCAGATTGAATCTTATAGTCTTGCAAGCTGCGCAAGAATAGCTCCTCCTCGAAG
CGGTACATGAGCACGACCCGAAAGCCGCAGATCAAGTAGCCCAGCGTGGTGAACATGCCGAAGCCGTGGT
GAAATGGCACCACGCTGAGGATAGCGGTGTCGGGGATGATCTGGTTGCCGAAGATGGGGTCGCGGGCATG
ACTGAATCGGACACAAGCGGTGCGGTGCGGTAGGGCTACGCCCTTGGGCAATCCGGTACTGCCACTACTG
TTCATGATCAGGGCGATGGTTTTGTCCCGGTCGAAGCTCTCGGGCACGAAGTCGTACTCGTTGAAGCCGG
GTGGCAAATGGGAAGTCACGAAGGTGTACATGCTTTGGAAGCCCTGGTAGTCGGTCTTGCTATCCATGAT
GATGATCTTTTGTATGATCGGTAGCTTCTTTTGCACGTTGAGGATCTTTTGCAGCCCTTTCTTGCTCACG
AATACGACGGTGGGCTGGCTGATGCCCATGCTGTTCAGCAGCTCGCGCTCGTTGTAGATGTCGTTAGCTG
GGGCCACAGCCACACCGATGAACAGGGCACCCAACACGGGCATGAAGAACTGCAAGCTATTCTCGCTGCA
CACCACGATCCGATGGTTTGTATTCAGCCCATAGCGCTTCATAGCTTCTGCCAGCCGAACGCTCATCTCG
AAGTACTCGGCGTAGGTAATGTCCACCTCGATATGTGCGTCGGTAAAGGCGATGGTGCCGGGCACCAGGG
CGTAGCGCTTCATGGCTTTGTGCAGCTGCTCGCCGGCGGTCCCGTCTTCGAGTGGGTAGAATGGCGCTGG
GCCCTTCTTAATGTTTTTGGCATCTTCCATGGTGGCTTTACCAACAGTACCGGATTGCCAAGCTTGGGCT
GCAGGTCGAAAGGCCCGGAGATGAGGAAGAGGAGAACAGCGCGGCAGACGTGCGCTTTTGAAGCGTGCAG
AATGCCGGGCCTCCGGAGGACCTTCGGGCGCCCGCCCCGCCCCTGAGCCCGCCCCTGAGCCCGCCCCCGG
ACCCACCCCTTCCCAGCCTCTGAGCCCAGAAAGCGAAGGAGCAAAGCTGCTATTGGCCGCTGCCCCAAAG
GCCTACCCGCTTCCATTGCTCAGCGGTGCTGTCCATCTGCACGAGACTAGTGAGACGTGCTACTTCCATT
TGTCACGTCCTGCACGACGCGAGCTGCGGGGCGGGGGGGAACTTCCTGACTAGGGGAGGAGTAGAAGGTG
GCGCGAAGGGGCCACCAAAGAACGGAGCCGGTTGGCGCCTACCGGTGGATGTGGAATGTGTGCGAGGCCA
GAGGCCACTTGTGTAGCGCCAAGTGCCCAGCGGGGCTGCTAAAGCGCATGCTCCAGACTGCCTTGGGAAA
AGCGCCTCCCCTACCCGGTAGATCTCGATCCTCTACGCCGGACGCATCGTGGCCGGAGTACTGCGGTTTA
TCTCGATGGCTACGAGGGCAGACAGTAAGTGGATTTACCATAATCCCTTAATTGTACGCACCGCTAAAAC
GCGTTCAGCGCGATCACGGCAGCAGACAGGTAAAAATGGCAACAAACCACCCGAAAAACTGCCGCAATCG
CGCCTGATAAATTTTAACCGTATGAATACCTATGCAACCAGAGGGTACAGGCCACATTACCCCCACTTAA
TCCACTGAAGCTGCCATTTTTCATGGTTTCACCATCCCAGCGAAGGGCCATCCAGCGTGCGTTCCTGTAT
TTCCGGACTATAAAAGGATCTAGGTGAAGATCCTTTTTGATAATCTCATGACCAAAATCCCTTAACGTGA
GTTTTCGTTCCACTGAGCGTCAGACCCCGTAGAAAAGATCAAAGGATCTTC
Features (pLannotate 1.2.2; 19 found; start..end, strand, type, name):
      1..589     +  rep_origin     ori: high-copy-number ColE1/pMB1/pBR322/pUC origin of replication
    747..1607    -  CDS            AmpR: β-lactamase; bla; confers resistance to ampicillin, carbenicillin, and related antibiotics
   1608..1712    -  promoter       AmpR promoter: bla
   1755..1847    +  CDS            tnpA (fragment): TN5P_ECOLX - Also known as tnp. Experimental evidence at protein level: Swiss-Prot protein existence level 1. Mediates transposition of transposon Tn5 by a 'cut and paste' mechanism. First, the monomeric transposase binds the 19 bp inverted DNA repeats flanking the transposon. Then, dimerization of the DNA- bound transposase creates a synaptic DNA complex. After nicking of the first DNA strand, excision of the transposon proceeds through a series of intermediates. The transposase then mediates the insertion of the transposon at a new site by strand transfer. The activity of the wild- type tran
   1868..1916    -  polyA_signal   poly(A) signal: synthetic polyadenylation signal
   1980..2772    -  CDS            NeoR/KanR (fragment): aminoglycoside phosphotransferase from Tn5; aph(3')-II (or nptII); confers resistance to neomycin, kanamycin, and G418 (Geneticin®)
   2823..3755    -  CDS            hRluc: Renilla luciferase human codon-optimized
   3806..4163    -  promoter       SV40 promoter: SV40 enhancer and early promoter
   4228..4279    +  misc_feature   bom (fragment): basis of mobility region from pBR322
   4280..4312    -  rep_origin     M13 ori (fragment): M13 bacteriophage origin of replication; arrow indicates direction of (+) strand synthesis
   4317..4385    +  CDS            large T antigen (fragment): large T antigen from SV40 (simian virus 40)
   4408..4529    +  polyA_signal   SV40 poly(A) signal: SV40 polyadenylation signal
   4551..4570    -  terminator     T7 terminator (fragment): transcription terminator for bacteriophage T7 RNA polymerase
   4578..4627    -  CDS            SET1 (fragment): solubility-enhancement tag derived from T7 phage gene 10B
   4634..4657    -  misc_feature   MCS (fragment): pUC18/19 multiple cloning site
   4710..4808    -  CDS            C8orf17 (fragment): MOST1_HUMAN - Experimental evidence at protein level: Swiss-Prot protein existence level 1. May be involved in cell survival, proliferation and progression of cancer cells. From Homo sapiens (Human).
   5868..7520    -  CDS            luciferase: firefly luciferase synthetic luc2 version of the luciferase gene
   7567..8066    -  promoter       PGK promoter: mouse phosphoglycerate kinase 1 promoter
   8123..8406    -  misc_feature   cer region: ColE1-derived recombination site that helps to maintain plasmids as monomers
