[The description below was written by a language model from this plasmid's Addgene catalogue record and pLannotate feature annotations shown in this document.]
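Description:
DNM1L-P2 is a mammalian dual-luciferase reporter plasmid built on the pmirGLO Dual-Luciferase miRNA Target Expression Vector, carrying a 3' UTR sequence from the human DNM1L gene (also known as DRP1), introduced by Gibson cloning. It is propagated in E. coli as a high-copy plasmid through a ColE1/pUC-type origin and selected with ampicillin via the β-lactamase gene. A ColE1-derived cer region, which helps keep plasmids monomeric, is also annotated.

The primary reporter is the synthetic firefly luciferase gene luc2, annotated as driven by a PGK promoter. The annotation leaves a stretch of roughly 1 kb largely unlabelled immediately downstream of the luc2 coding sequence. This is the position where a 3' UTR insert would sit in this backbone, so the DNM1L-P2 3' UTR most likely lies there, although the feature table does not label it. Several short fragment hits in and around this interval (a C8orf17 fragment, MCS remnant, SET1 and T7 terminator fragments) are probably incidental matches rather than functional parts. An SV40 poly(A) signal is also annotated nearby, though its plus-strand call does not match the minus-strand luc2 gene.

A second, independent cassette uses the SV40 enhancer/early promoter to express human codon-optimised Renilla luciferase, closely followed by a neomycin/G418 resistance coding sequence and terminated by a synthetic poly(A) signal. It serves as an internal normalisation control and offers possible selection in mammalian cells.

Because the firefly transcript carries the DNM1L 3' UTR, the firefly-to-Renilla ratio reports how that UTR affects mRNA stability or translation. The stated purpose is to study the role and mechanism of this 3' UTR in regulating DNM1L. The "P2" label likely denotes a particular polyadenylation-site isoform, but the record does not define it.
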