Addgene plasmid #236023: DNM1L-P2
Purpose: Study the role and mechanism of the 3' UTR in regulating DNM1L-P2 gene function.
Depositing lab: Angela Ting. Depositing organization: University of Texas MD Anderson Cancer Center. Publication: Differentiation in the human urothelia is defined by distinct alternative polyadenylation. Le NB, Sona S, Santo B, Zhang Y, Ou R, Schweickart RA, Kochat V, Padron WI, Rai K, Lee SH, Yi JM, Wessely O, Lee BH, Ting AH. Cell Rep. 2026 Jan 13;45(1):116839. doi: 10.1016/j.celrep.2025.116839. PubMed 41533515.
Backbone
  Vector backbone: pmirGLO Dual-Luciferase miRNA Target Expression Vector
  Vector type: Mammalian Expression
Growth in bacteria
  Bacterial resistance: Ampicillin, 100 μg/mL
  Growth temperature: 37°C
  Growth strain: DH5alpha
  Copy number: High Copy
Gene/Insert
  Gene/Insert name: DNM1L-P2 3'UTR
  Species: H. sapiens (human)
  Entrez Gene: DNM1L (a.k.a. DLP1, DRP1, DVLP, DYMPLE, EMPF, EMPF1, HDYNIV, OPA5)
  Cloning method: Gibson Cloning
Terms and licenses: Academic/Nonprofit Terms; Industry Terms: Not Available to Industry
How to cite: DNM1L-P2 was a gift from Angela Ting (Addgene plasmid # 236023 ; http://n2t.net/addgene:236023 ; RRID:Addgene_236023)
